>Addgene plasmid #173361 | RVD-GG6 | addgene full sequence | sequence record 361486 | Addgene NGS Result
AGATATGGTCTCAGGCTATCGCTACAACTTGCTCCGGAGTCAGACCGTGGGCTTGACAGAGAACTGGCAG
TAGGCGCTGTACGGTTTCAAGAGCCTGTTTGCCACCATTGTTACTAGCAATCGCTACAACTTGCTCCGGA
GTCAGACCGTGGGCTTGACAGAGAACTGGCAGTAGGCGCTGTACGGTTTCAAGAGCCTGTTTGCCACCAT
TGTTACTAGCAATCCGAGACCAGCTTTGGTCTAGAGGAGGCATGATGATATATTTTTATCTTGTGCAATG
TAACATCAGAGATTTTGAGACACGGGCCAGAGCTGCCAGGAAACAGCTATGACCATGTAATACGACTCAC
TATAGGGGATATTTTATTTTCTCCCAATCAGGCTTGATCCCCAGTAAGTCAAAAAATAGCTCGACATACT
GTTCTTCCCCGATCAAGGGTTGGTTTGCGCATTCACAGTTCTCCGCAAGAATTGATTGGCTCCAATTCTT
GGAGTGGTGAATCCGTTAGCGAGGTGCCGCCGGCTTCCATTCAGGTCGAGGTGGCCCGGCTCCATGCACC
GCGACGCAACGCGGGGAGGCAGACAAGGTATAGGGCGGCGCCTACAATCCATGCCAACCCGTTCCATGTG
CTCGCCGAGGCGGCATAAATCGCCGTGACGATCAGCGGTCCAATGATCGAAGTTAGGCTGGTAAGAGCCG
CGAGCGATCCTTGAAGCTGTCCCTGATGGTCGTCATCTACCTGCCTGGACAGCATGGCCTGCAACGCGGG
CATCCCGATGCCGCCGGAAGCGAGAAGAATCATAATGGGGAAGGCCATCCAGCCTCGCGTCGCGAACGCC
AGCAAGACGTAGCCCAGCGCGTCGGCCGCCATGCCGGCGATAATGGCCTGCTTCTCGCCGAAACGTTTGG
TGGCGGGACCAGTGACGAAGGCTTGAGCGAGGGCGTGCAAGATTCCGAATACCGCAAGCGACAGGCCGAT
CATCGTCGCGCTCCAGCGAAAGCGGTCCTCGCCGAAAATGACCCAGAGCGCTGCCGGCACCTGTCCTACG
AGTTGCATGATAAAGAAGACAGTCATAAGTGCGGCGACGATAGTCATGCCCCGCGCCCACCGGAAGGAGC
TGACTGGGTTGAAGGCTCTCAAGGGCATGGGTCGGCGCTCTCCCTTATGCGACTCCTGCATTAGGAAGCA
GCCCAGTAGTAGGTTGAGGCCGTTGAGCACCGCCGCCGCAAGGAATGGTGCATGTAAGGAGATGGCGCCC
AACAGTCCCCCGGCCACGGGGCCTGCCACCATACCCACGCCGAAACAAGCGCTCATGAGCCCGAAGTGGC
GAGCCCGATCTTCCCCATCGGTGATGTCGGCGATATAGGCGCCAGCAACCGCACCTGTGGCGCCGGTGAT
GCCGGCCACGATGCGTCCGGCGTAGAGAATCCACAGGACGGGTGTGGTCGCCATGATCGCGTAGTCGATA
GTGGCTCCAAGTAGCGAAGCGAGCAGGACTGGGCGGCGGCCAAAGCGGTCGGACAGTGCTCCGAGAACGG
GTGCGCATAGAAATTGCATCAACGCATATAGCGCTAGCAGCACGCCATAGTGACTGGCGATGCTGTCGGA
ATGGACGATATCCCGCAAGAGGCCCGGCAGTACCGGCATAACCAAGCCTATGCCTACAGCATCCAGGGTG
ACGGTGCCGAGGATGACGATGAGCGCATTGTTAGATTTCATACACGGTGCCTGACTGCGTTAGCAATTTA
ACTGTGATAAACTACCGCATTAAAGCTAATCGATGATAAGCTGTCAAACATGAGAATTAATTCATGTTCT
TTCCTGCGTTATCCCCTGATTCTGTGGATAACGCAGGAAAGAACATGTGAGCAAAAGGCCAGCAAAAGGC
CAGGAACCGTAAAAAGGCCGCGTTGCTGGCGTTTTTCCATAGGCTCCGCCCCCCTGACGAGCATCACAAA
AATCGACGCTCAAGTCAGAGGTGGCGAAACCCGACAGGACTATAAAGATACCAGGCGTTTCCCCCTGGAA
GCTCCCTCGTGCGCTCTCCTGTTCCGACCCTGCCGCTTACCGGATACCTGTCCGCCTTTCTCCCTTCGGG
AAGCGTGGCGCTTTCTCATAGCTCACGCTGTAGGTATCTCAGTTCGGTGTAGGTCGTTCGCTCCAAGCTG
GGCTGTGTGCACGAACCCCCCGTTCAGCCCGACCGCTGCGCCTTATCCGGTAACTATCGTCTTGAGTCCA
ACCCGGTAAGACACGACTTATCGCCACTGGCAGCAGCCACTGGTAACAGGATTAGCAGAGCGAGGTATGT
AGGCGGTGCTACAGAGTTCTTGAAGTGGTGGCCTAACTACGGCTACACTAGAAGAACAGTATTTGGTATC
TGCGCTCTGCTGAAGCCAGTTACCTTCGGAAAAAGAGTTGGTAGCTCTTGATCCGGCAAACAAACCACCG
CTGGTAGCGGTGGTTTTTTTGTTTGCAAGCAGCAGATTACGCGCAGAAAAAAAGGATCTCAAGAAGATCC
TTTGATCTTTTCTACGGGGTCTGACGCTCAGTGGAACGACGCGTAACTCACGTTAAGGGATTTTGGTCAT
GGGTGGCTCGACC
Features (pLannotate 1.2.2; 6 found; start..end, strand, type, name):
    338..356     +  promoter       T7 promoter: promoter for bacteriophage T7 RNA polymerase
    359..433     -  CDS            KanR (fragment): aminoglycoside phosphotransferase; aphA-3; confers resistance to kanamycin
    531..1721    -  CDS            TcR: tetracycline efflux protein; tet; confers resistance to tetracycline
   1769..1797    -  promoter       tet promoter: E. coli promoter for tetracycline efflux protein gene
   1813..1852    +  rep_origin     RSF ori (fragment): Plasmids containing the RSF 1030 origin of replication can be propagated in E. coli cells that contain additional plasmids with compatible origins.
   1924..2512    -  rep_origin     ori: high-copy-number ColE1/pMB1/pBR322/pUC origin of replication
