[The description below was written by a language model from this plasmid's Addgene catalogue record and pLannotate feature annotations shown in this document.]
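Description:
RVD-GG6 is a small (about 2.6 kb) bacterial module plasmid from a library of building blocks for assembling custom TALE repeat arrays. It is built on a tetracycline-resistant T vector, with the insert placed at the vector's TA cloning site. The feature table shows a tetracycline efflux gene (TcR) driven by its native tet promoter as the selectable marker, and a high-copy ColE1/pUC-type origin for propagation in E. coli. It also shows a T7 promoter and short fragments matching a kanamycin resistance gene and the RSF origin. These fragments are probably non-functional remnants of the backbone's construction history. The insert itself was not annotated by the automated feature caller, so its exact position and flanking sequences cannot be read from the table.

The payload is a synthetic dimer of two TALE repeats, each carrying the NN repeat-variable diresidue (RVD). NN repeats conventionally recognise guanine, which explains the "GG" in the name. The "6" marks the module as assigned to position 6 of an ordered array. In systems of this kind, each position-specific dimer has defined ends, so a chosen set of modules can be joined in a fixed order in a single reaction. The record does not state which enzymes or overhangs are used, and the cloning sites are listed as unknown.

The stated purpose is one-step assembly of custom RVD arrays for DdCBEs (TALE-guided, DddA-derived cytosine base editors), TALEs and related programmable DNA-binding proteins. The associated work applied such editors to mitochondrial DNA base editing for modelling mitochondrial disease in zebrafish. The plasmid is therefore a cloning intermediate and has no expression cassette of its own.
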