Addgene plasmid #173361: RVD-GG6
Purpose: One-step assembly of custom RVD arrays to construct DdCBE, TALE, etc.
Depositing lab: Bin Shen. Depositing organization: Nanjing Medical University. Publication: Precision modeling of mitochondrial diseases in zebrafish via DdCBE-mediated mtDNA base editing. Guo J, Zhang X, Chen X, Sun H, Dai Y, Wang J, Qian X, Tan L, Lou X, Shen B. Cell Discov. 2021 Sep 3;7(1):78. doi: 10.1038/s41421-021-00307-9. PubMed 34480028.
Backbone
  Vector backbone: TetR T vector
  Vector type: Unspecified
Growth in bacteria
  Bacterial resistance: Tetracycline, 10 μg/mL
  Growth temperature: 37°C
  Growth strain: DH5alpha
  Copy number: High Copy
Gene/Insert
  Gene/Insert name: NN-NN dimer RVD at Position6
  Species: Synthetic
  Mutation: no
  Cloning method: Restriction Enzyme; 5′ cloning site Unknown (unknown if destroyed)
Terms and licenses: Academic/Nonprofit Terms; Industry Terms: Not Available to Industry
Depositor comments: RVD is inserted into TA site of TetR T vector
How to cite: RVD-GG6 was a gift from Bin Shen (Addgene plasmid # 173361 ; http://n2t.net/addgene:173361 ; RRID:Addgene_173361)
