>Addgene plasmid #173361 | RVD-GG6 | depositor partial sequence | sequence record 336316 | RVD flanked by two Bsa I sites
GGTCTCGGATTGCTAGTAACAATGGTGGCAAACAGGCTCTTGAAACCGTACAGCGCCTACTGCCAGTTCT
CTGTCAAGCCCACGGTCTGACTCCGGAGCAAGTTGTAGCGATTGCTAGTAACAATGGTGGCAAACAGGCT
CTTGAAACCGTACAGCGCCTACTGCCAGTTCTCTGTCAAGCCCACGGTCTGACTCCGGAGCAAGTTGTAG
CGATAGCCTGAGACC
